Addgene plasmid #121689: IG001: pMVP (L1-L4) TBG promoter
Purpose: pMVP L1-L4 entry plasmid, contains TBG promoter for 3-component MultiSite Gateway Pro assembly
Depositing lab: Christopher Newgard. Depositing organization: Duke University. Publication: Creation of versatile cloning platforms for transgene expression and dCas9-based epigenome editing. Haldeman JM, Conway AE, Arlotto ME, Slentz DH, Muoio DM, Becker TC, Newgard CB. Nucleic Acids Res. 2018 Dec 27. pii: 5264291. doi: 10.1093/nar/gky1286. PubMed 30590691.
Backbone
  Vector backbone: pDONR221 P1-P4
  Backbone manufacturer: Invitrogen
  Backbone size w/o insert (bp): 2557
  Vector type: Synthetic Biology ; pMVP Gateway Entry Plasmid
Growth in bacteria
  Bacterial resistance: Kanamycin, 50 μg/mL
  Growth temperature: 37°C
  Growth strain: DH5alpha
  Copy number: High Copy
Gene/Insert
  Gene/Insert name: TBG promoter (Liver specific)
  Species: Synthetic
  Insert size (bp): 463
  Cloning method: Gateway Cloning
  Sequencing primers: 5′ M13F; 3′ M13R
Terms and licenses: Academic/Nonprofit Terms; Industry Terms: Not Available to Industry
Depositor comments: TBG promoter sequence PCR'd from Addgene #61593
How to cite: IG001: pMVP (L1-L4) TBG promoter was a gift from Christopher Newgard (Addgene plasmid # 121689 ; http://n2t.net/addgene:121689 ; RRID:Addgene_121689)
