[The description below was written by a language model from this plasmid's Addgene catalogue record and pLannotate feature annotations shown in this document.]
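Description:
IG001: pMVP (L1-L4) TBG promoter is a Gateway entry plasmid from the pMVP modular cloning platform, built on the Invitrogen pDONR221 P1-P4 donor backbone. It is a small construct of about 3 kb, maintained in E. coli at high copy from a ColE1/pUC-type origin and selected with kanamycin through an aminoglycoside phosphotransferase (KanR) gene. As is typical for pDONR-derived backbones, rrnB T1 and T2 transcription terminators sit upstream of the recombination cassette, where they shield the insert from read-through transcription. A T7 promoter lies just beyond the downstream att site. The short lacI and lacZα fragments annotated near the terminators are backbone remnants rather than functional genes.

The payload is a 463 bp insert carrying the liver-specific TBG promoter, derived from the human thyroxine-binding globulin gene and amplified by PCR from another deposited plasmid. The feature table annotates about 410 bp of this insert as the promoter itself. It is flanked by attL1 upstream and attL4 downstream, the pairing that defines the first position in a MultiSite Gateway Pro assembly. No coding sequence, tag or reporter is present, because the plasmid supplies only the promoter module. In an LR Clonase reaction it is combined with two further entry clones carrying compatible att sites, plus a destination vector. This three-component assembly places the TBG promoter upstream of a chosen gene and any additional element. The plasmid is therefore used to build hepatocyte-restricted expression constructs within the pMVP system, which was developed for transgene expression and dCas9-based epigenome editing.
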