Features (pLannotate 1.2.2; 10 found; start..end, strand, type, name):
    121..213     +  CDS            lacI (fragment): lac repressor; lacI; The lac repressor binds to the lac operator to inhibit transcription in E. coli. This inhibition can be relieved by adding lactose or isopropyl-β-D-thiogalactopyranoside (IPTG).
    268..295     -  terminator     rrnB T2 terminator: transcription terminator T2 from the E. coli rrnB gene
    427..470     +  terminator     rrnB T1 terminator: Escherichia coli rrnB; transcription terminator T1 from the E. coli rrnB gene
    517..553     -  CDS            lacZα (fragment): LacZα fragment of β-galactosidase; lacZ fragment
    569..668     +  protein_bind   attL1: mutant version of attL; recombination site for the Gateway® LR reaction LR Clonase™
    707..1116    +  promoter       TBG promoter: promoter from the human thyroxine-binding globulin gene (Yan et al., 2012)
   1135..1230    -  protein_bind   attL4: mutant version of attL; recombination site for the Gateway® LR reaction LR Clonase™
   1262..1280    -  promoter       T7 promoter: promoter for bacteriophage T7 RNA polymerase
   1414..2223    +  CDS            KanR: aminoglycoside phosphotransferase; aph(3')-Ia; confers resistance to kanamycin in bacteria or G418 (Geneticin®) in eukaryotes
   2370..2958    +  rep_origin     ori: high-copy-number ColE1/pMB1/pBR322/pUC origin of replication
>Addgene plasmid #121689 | IG001: pMVP (L1-L4) TBG promoter | addgene full sequence | sequence record 237103 | Addgene NGS Result
CTTTCCTGCGTTATCCCCTGATTCTGTGGATAACCGTATTACCGCCTTTGAGTGAGCTGATACCGCTCGC
CGCAGCCGAACGACCGAGCGCAGCGAGTCAGTGAGCGAGGAAGCGGAAGAGCGCCCAATACGCAAACCGC
CTCTCCCCGCGCGTTGGCCGATTCATTAATGCAGCTGGCACGACAGGTTTCCCGACTGGAAAGCGGGCAG
TGAGCGCAACGCAATTAATACGCGTACCGCTAGCCAGGAAGAGTTTGTAGAAACGCAAAAAGGCCATCCG
TCAGGATGGCCTTCTGCTTAGTTTGATGCCTGGCAGTTTATGGCGGGCGTCCTGCCCGCCACCCTCCGGG
CCGTTGCTTCACAACGTTCAAATCCGCTCCCGGCGGATTTGTCCTACTCAGGAGAGCGTTCACCGACAAA
CAACAGATAAAACGAAAGGCCCAGTCTTCCGACTGAGCCTTTCGTTTTATTTGATGCCTGGCAGTTCCCT
ACTCTCGCGTTAACGCTAGCATGGATGTTTTCCCAGTCACGACGTTGTAAAACGACGGCCAGTCTTAAGC
TCGGGCCCCAAATAATGATTTTATTTTGACTGATAGTGACCTGTTCGTTGCAACAAATTGATGAGCAATG
CTTTTTTATAATGCCAACTTTGTACAAAAAAGCAGGCTGGGCTGGAAGCTACCTTTGACATCATTTCCTC
TGCGAATGCATGTATAATTTCTACAGAACCTATTAGAAAGGATCACCCAGCCTCTGCTTTTGTACAACTT
TCCCTTAAAAAACTGCCAATTCCACTGCTGTTTGGCCCAATAGTGAGAACTTTTTCCTGCTGCCTCTTGG
TGCTTTTGCCTATGGCCCCTATTCTGCCTGCTGAAGACACTCTTGCCAGCATGGACTTAAACCCCTCCAG
CTCTGACAATCCTCTTTCTCTTTTGTTTTACATGAAGGGTCTGGCAGCCAAAGCAATCACTCAAAGTTCA
AACCTTATCATTTTTTGCTTTGTTCCTCTTGGCCTTGGTTTTGTACATCAGCTTTGAAAATACCATCCCA
GGGTTAATGCTGGGGTTAATTTATAACTAAGAGTGCTCTAGTTTTGCAATACAGGACATGCTATAAAAAT
GGAAAGATACCACCCAACTTTTCTATACAAAGTTGGCATTATAAGAAAGCATTGCTTATCAATTTGTTGC
AACGAACAGGTCACTATCAGTCAAAATAAAATCATTATTTGCCATCCAGCTGCAGGGCGGCCGCGATATC
CCCTATAGTGAGTCGTATTACATGGTCATAGCTGTTTCCTGGCAGCTCTGGCCCGTGTCTCAAAATCTCT
GATGTTACATTGCACAAGATAAAAATATATCATCATGAACAATAAAACTGTCTGCTTACATAAACAGTAA
TACAAGGGGTGTTATGAGCCATATTCAACGGGAAACGTCGAGGCCGCGATTAAATTCCAACATGGATGCT
GATTTATATGGGTATAAATGGGCTCGCGATAATGTCGGGCAATCAGGTGCGACAATCTATCGCTTGTATG
GGAAGCCCGATGCGCCAGAGTTGTTTCTGAAACATGGCAAAGGTAGCGTTGCCAATGATGTTACAGATGA
GATGGTCAGACTAAACTGGCTGACGGAATTTATGCCTCTTCCGACCATCAAGCATTTTATCCGTACTCCT
GATGATGCATGGTTACTCACCACTGCGATCCCCGGAAAAACAGCATTCCAGGTATTAGAAGAATATCCTG
ATTCAGGTGAAAATATTGTTGATGCGCTGGCAGTGTTCCTGCGCCGGTTGCATTCGATTCCTGTTTGTAA
TTGTCCTTTTAACAGCGATCGCGTATTTCGTCTCGCTCAGGCGCAATCACGAATGAATAACGGTTTGGTT
GATGCGAGTGATTTTGATGACGAGCGTAATGGCTGGCCTGTTGAACAAGTCTGGAAAGAAATGCATAAAC
TTTTGCCATTCTCACCGGATTCAGTCGTCACTCATGGTGATTTCTCACTTGATAACCTTATTTTTGACGA
GGGGAAATTAATAGGTTGTATTGATGTTGGACGAGTCGGAATCGCAGACCGATACCAGGATCTTGCCATC
CTATGGAACTGCCTCGGTGAGTTTTCTCCTTCATTACAGAAACGGCTTTTTCAAAAATATGGTATTGATA
ATCCTGATATGAATAAATTGCAGTTTCATTTGATGCTCGATGAGTTTTTCTAATCAGAATTGGTTAATTG
GTTGTAACACTGGCAGAGCATTACGCTGACTTGACGGGACGGCGCAAGCTCATGACCAAAATCCCTTAAC
GTGAGTTACGCGTCGTTCCACTGAGCGTCAGACCCCGTAGAAAAGATCAAAGGATCTTCTTGAGATCCTT
TTTTTCTGCGCGTAATCTGCTGCTTGCAAACAAAAAAACCACCGCTACCAGCGGTGGTTTGTTTGCCGGA
TCAAGAGCTACCAACTCTTTTTCCGAAGGTAACTGGCTTCAGCAGAGCGCAGATACCAAATACTGTTCTT
CTAGTGTAGCCGTAGTTAGGCCACCACTTCAAGAACTCTGTAGCACCGCCTACATACCTCGCTCTGCTAA
TCCTGTTACCAGTGGCTGCTGCCAGTGGCGATAAGTCGTGTCTTACCGGGTTGGACTCAAGACGATAGTT
ACCGGATAAGGCGCAGCGGTCGGGCTGAACGGGGGGTTCGTGCACACAGCCCAGCTTGGAGCGAACGACC
TACACCGAACTGAGATACCTACAGCGTGAGCTATGAGAAAGCGCCACGCTTCCCGAAGGGAGAAAGGCGG
ACAGGTATCCGGTAAGCGGCAGGGTCGGAACAGGAGAGCGCACGAGGGAGCTTCCAGGGGGAAACGCCTG
GTATCTTTATAGTCCTGTCGGGTTTCGCCACCTCTGACTTGAGCGTCGATTTTTGTGATGCTCGTCAGGG
GGGCGGAGCCTATGGAAAAACGCCAGCAACGCGGCCTTTTTACGGTTCCTGGCCTTTTGCTGGCCTTTTG
CTCACATGTT
